>Addgene plasmid #107787 | AAV.TBG.PI.Cre.rBG | addgene full sequence | sequence record 259375 | Addgene NGS Result
CTGCGCGCTCGCTCGCTCACTGAGGCCGCCCGGGCAAAGCCCGGGCGTCGGGCGACCTTTGGTCGCCCGG
CCTCAGTGAGCGAGCGAGCGCGCAGAGAGGGAGTGGCCAACTCCATCACTAGGGGTTCCTTGTAGTTAAT
GATTAACCCGCCATGCTACTTATCTACCAGGGTAATGGGGATCCTCTAGAACTATAGCTAGAATTCGCCC
TTAAGCTAGCAGGTTAATTTTTAAAAAGCAGTCAAAAGTCCAAGTGGCCCTTGGCAGCATTTACTCTCTC
TGTTTGCTCTGGTTAATAATCTCAGGAGCACAAACATTCCAGATCCAGGTTAATTTTTAAAAAGCAGTCA
AAAGTCCAAGTGGCCCTTGGCAGCATTTACTCTCTCTGTTTGCTCTGGTTAATAATCTCAGGAGCACAAA
CATTCCAGATCCGGCGCGCCAGGGCTGGAAGCTACCTTTGACATCATTTCCTCTGCGAATGCATGTATAA
TTTCTACAGAACCTATTAGAAAGGATCACCCAGCCTCTGCTTTTGTACAACTTTCCCTTAAAAAACTGCC
AATTCCACTGCTGTTTGGCCCAATAGTGAGAACTTTTTCCTGCTGCCTCTTGGTGCTTTTGCCTATGGCC
CCTATTCTGCCTGCTGAAGACACTCTTGCCAGCATGGACTTAAACCCCTCCAGCTCTGACAATCCTCTTT
CTCTTTTGTTTTACATGAAGGGTCTGGCAGCCAAAGCAATCACTCAAAGTTCAAACCTTATCATTTTTTG
CTTTGTTCCTCTTGGCCTTGGTTTTGTACATCAGCTTTGAAAATACCATCCCAGGGTTAATGCTGGGGTT
AATTTATAACTAAGAGTGCTCTAGTTTTGCAATACAGGACATGCTATAAAAATGGAAAGATGTTGCTTTC
TGAGAGACAGCTTTATTGCGGTAGTTTATCACAGTTAAATTGCTAACGCAGTCAGTGCTTCTGACACAAC
AGTCTCGAACTTAAGCTGCAGAAGTTGGTCGTGAGGCACTGGGCAGGTAAGTATCAAGGTTACAAGACAG
GTTTAAGGAGACCAATAGAAACTGGGCTTGTCGAGACAGAGAAGACTCTTGCGTTTCTGATAGGCACCTA
TTGGTCTTACTGACATCCACTTTGCCTTTCTCTCCACAGGTGTCCACTCCCAGTTCAATTACAGCTCTTA
AGGCTAGAGTACTTAATACGACTCACTATAGGCTAGCCTCGAGAATTGTACACTTTACTTAAAACCATTA
TCTGAGTGTGAAATGTCCAATTTACTGACCGTACACCAAAATTTGCCTGCATTACCGGTCGATGCAACGA
GTGATGAGGTTCGCAAGAACCTGATGGACATGTTCAGGGATCGCCAGGCGTTTTCTGAGCATACCTGGAA
AATGCTTCTGTCCGTTTGCCGGTCGTGGGCGGCATGGTGCAAGTTGAATAACCGGAAATGGTTTCCCGCA
GAACCTGAAGATGTTCGCGATTATCTTCTATATCTTCAGGCGCGCGGTCTGGCAGTAAAAACTATCCAGC
AACATTTGGGCCAGCTAAACATGCTTCATCGTCGGTCCGGGCTGCCACGACCAAGTGACAGCAATGCTGT
TTCACTGGTTATGCGGCGGATCCGAAAAGAAAACGTTGATGCCGGTGAACGTGCAAAACAGGCTCTAGCG
TTCGAACGCACTGATTTCGACCAGGTTCGTTCACTCATGGAAAATAGCGATCGCTGCCAGGATATACGTA
ATCTGGCATTTCTGGGGATTGCTTATAACACCCTGTTACGTATAGCCGAAATTGCCAGGATCAGGGTTAA
AGATATCTCACGTACTGACGGTGGGAGAATGTTAATCCATATTGGCAGAACGAAAACGCTGGTTAGCACC
GCAGGTGTAGAGAAGGCACTTAGCCTGGGGGTAACTAAACTGGTCGAGCGATGGATTTCCGTCTCTGGTG
TAGCTGATGATCCGAATAACTACCTGTTTTGCCGGGTCAGAAAAAATGGTGTTGCCGCGCCATCTGCCAC
CAGCCAGCTATCAACTCGCGCCCTGGAAGGGATTTTTGAAGCAACTCATCGATTGATTTACGGCGCTAAG
GATGACTCTGGTCAGAGATACCTGGCCTGGTCTGGACACAGTGCCCGTGTCGGAGCCGCGCGAGATATGG
CCCGCGCTGGAGTTTCAATACCGGAGATCATGCAAGCTGGTGGCTGGACCAATGTAAATATTGTCATGAA
CTATATCCGTAACCTGGATAGTGAAACAGGGGCAATGGTGCGCCTGCTGGAAGATGGCGATTAGCCATTA
ACGCGGCGTGGTACCTCTAGAGTCGACCCGGGCGGCCTCGAGGACGGGGTGAACTACGCCTGAGGATCCG
ATCTTTTTCCCTCTGCCAAAAATTATGGGGACATCATGAAGCCCCTTGAGCATCTGACTTCTGGCTAATA
AAGGAAATTTATTTTCATTGCAATAGTGTGTTGGAATTTTTTGTGTCTCTCACTCGGAAGCAATTCGTTG
ATCTGAATTTCGACCACCCATAATACCCATTACCCTGGTAGATAAGTAGCATGGCGGGTTAATCATTAAC
TACAAGGAACCCCTAGTGATGGAGTTGGCCACTCCCTCTCTGCGCGCTCGCTCGCTCACTGAGGCCGGGC
GACCAAAGGTCGCCCGACGCCCGGGCTTTGCCCGGGCGGCCTCAGTGAGCGAGCGAGCGCGCAGCCTTAA
TTAACCTAATTCACTGGCCGTCGTTTTACAACGTCGTGACTGGGAAAACCCTGGCGTTACCCAACTTAAT
CGCCTTGCAGCACATCCCCCTTTCGCCAGCTGGCGTAATAGCGAAGAGGCCCGCACCGATCGCCCTTCCC
AACAGTTGCGCAGCCTGAATGGCGAATGGG
[124 nt withheld, positions 2901-3024]
C
[91 nt withheld, positions 3026-3116]
A
[49 nt withheld, positions 3118-3166]
CCTTTGACGTTGGAGTCCACGTTCTTT
[37 nt withheld, positions 3194-3230]
ACCCTATCTCGGTCTATTCTTTTGATTTATAAGGGATTTTGCCGATTTCGGCCTATTGGTTAAAAAATGA
GCTGATTTAACAAAAATTTAACGCGAATTTTAACAAAATATTAACGCTTACAATTTAGGTGGCACTTTTC
GGGGAAATGTGCGCGGAACCCCTATTTGTTTATTTTTCTAAATACATTCAAATATGTATCCGCTCATGAG
ACAATAACCCTGATAAATGCTTCAATAATATTGAAAAAGGAAGAGTATGAGTATTCAACATTTCCGTGTC
GCCCTTATTCCCTTTTTTGCGGCATTTTGCCTTCCTGTTTTTGCTCACCCAGAAACGCTGGTGAAAGTAA
AAGATGCTGAAGATCAGTTGGGTGCACGAGTGGGTTACATCGAACTGGATCTCAACAGCGGTAAGATCCT
TGAGAGTTTTCGCCCCGAAGAACGTTTTCCAATGATGAGCACTTTTAAAGTTCTGCTATGTGGCGCGGTA
TTATCCCGTATTGACGCCGGGCAAGAGCAACTCGGTCGCCGCATACACTATTCTCAGAATGACTTGGTTG
AGTACTCACCAGTCACAGAAAAGCATCTTACGGATGGCATGACAGTAAGAGAATTATGCAGTGCTGCCAT
AACCATGAGTGATAACACTGCGGCCAACTTACTTCTGACAACGATCGGAGGACCGAAGGAGCTAACCGCT
TTTTTGCACAACATGGGGGATCATGTAACTCGCCTTGATCGTTGGGAACCGGAGCTGAATGAAGCCATAC
CAAACGACGAGCGTGACACCACGATGCCTGTAGCAATGGCAACAACGTTGCGCAAACTATTAACTGGCGA
ACTACTTACTCTAGCTTCCCGGCAACAATTAATAGACTGGATGGAGGCGGATAAAGTTGCAGGACCACTT
CTGCGCTCGGCCCTTCCGGCTGGCTGGTTTATTGCTGATAAATCTGGAGCCGGTGAGCGTGGGTCTCGCG
GTATCATTGCAGCACTGGGGCCAGATGGTAAGCCCTCCCGTATCGTAGTTATCTACACGACGGGGAGTCA
GGCAACTATGGATGAACGAAATAGACAGATCGCTGAGATAGGTGCCTCACTGATTAAGCATTGGTAACTG
TCAGACCAAGTTTACTCATATATACTTTAGATTGATTTAAAACTTCATTTTTAATTTAAAAGGATCTAGG
TGAAGATCCTTTTTGATAATCTCATGACCAAAATCCCTTAACGTGAGTTTTCGTTCCACTGAGCGTCAGA
CCCCGTAGAAAAGATCAAAGGATCTTCTTGAGATCCTTTTTTTCTGCGCGTAATCTGCTGCTTGCAAACA
AAAAAACCACCGCTACCAGCGGTGGTTTGTTTGCCGGATCAAGAGCTACCAACTCTTTTTCCGAAGGTAA
CTGGCTTCAGCAGAGCGCAGATACCAAATACTGTTCTTCTAGTGTAGCCGTAGTTAGGCCACCACTTCAA
GAACTCTGTAGCACCGCCTACATACCTCGCTCTGCTAATCCTGTTACCAGTGGCTGCTGCCAGTGGCGAT
AAGTCGTGTCTTACCGGGTTGGACTCAAGACGATAGTTACCGGATAAGGCGCAGCGGTCGGGCTGAACGG
GGGGTTCGTGCACACAGCCCAGCTTGGAGCGAACGACCTACACCGAACTGAGATACCTACAGCGTGAGCT
ATGAGAAAGCGCCACGCTTCCCGAAGGGAGAAAGGCGGACAGGTATCCGGTAAGCGGCAGGGTCGGAACA
GGAGAGCGCACGAGGGAGCTTCCAGGGGGAAACGCCTGGTATCTTTATAGTCCTGTCGGGTTTCGCCACC
TCTGACTTGAGCGTCGATTTTTGTGATGCTCGTCAGGGGGGCGGAGCCTATGGAAAAACGCCAGCAACGC
GGCCTTTTTACGGTTCCTGGCCTTTTGCTGGCCTTTTGCTCACATGTTCTTTCCTGCGTTATCCCCTGAT
TCTGTGGATAACCGTATTACCGCCTTTGAGTGAGCTGATACCGCTCGCCGCAGCCGAACGACCGAGCGCA
GCGAGTCAGTGAGCGAGGAAGCGGAAGAGCGCCCAATACGCAAACCGCCTCTCCCCGCGCGTTGGCCGAT
TCATTAATGCAGCTGGCACGACAGGTTTCCCGACTGGAAAGCGGGCAGTGAGCGCAACGCAATTAATGTG
AGTTAGCTCACTCATTAGGCACCCCAGGCTTTACACTTTATGCTTCCGGCTCGTATGTTGTGTGGAATTG
TGAGCGGATAACAATTTCACACAGGAAACAGCTATGACCATGATTACGCCAGATTTAATTAAGGCCTTAA
TTAGG
Features (pLannotate 1.2.2; 16 found; start..end, strand, type, name):
    480..889     +  promoter       TBG promoter: promoter from the human thyroxine-binding globulin gene (Yan et al., 2012)
   1027..1159    +  intron         chimeric intron: chimera between introns from human β-globin and immunoglobulin heavy chain genes
   1204..1222    +  promoter       T7 promoter: promoter for bacteriophage T7 RNA polymerase
   1273..2304    +  CDS            Cre: site-specific recombinase Cre is a site-specific recombinase from bacteriophage P1. Recombination occurs at loxP sequences.
   2447..2502    +  polyA_signal   β-globin poly(A) signal: rabbit β-globin polyadenylation signal (Gil and Proudfoot, 1987)
   2595..2725    +  repeat_region  AAV2 ITR (fragment): inverted terminal repeat of adeno-associated virus serotype 2 inverted
   2739..2896    +  CDS            lacZα (fragment): LacZα fragment of β-galactosidase; lacZ fragment
   2901..3329    +  rep_origin     f1 ori (sequence partly withheld): f1 bacteriophage origin of replication; arrow indicates direction of (+) strand synthesis
   3382..3486    +  promoter       AmpR promoter: bla
   3487..4347    +  CDS            AmpR: β-lactamase; bla; confers resistance to ampicillin, carbenicillin, and related antibiotics
   4518..5106    +  rep_origin     ori: high-copy-number ColE1/pMB1/pBR322/pUC origin of replication
   5289..5381    +  CDS            lacI (fragment): lac repressor; lacI; The lac repressor binds to the lac operator to inhibit transcription in E. coli. This inhibition can be relieved by adding lactose or isopropyl-β-D-thiogalactopyranoside (IPTG).
   5394..5415    +  protein_bind   CAP binding site: CAP binding activates transcription in the presence of cAMP. E. coli catabolite activator protein
   5430..5460    +  promoter       lac promoter: promoter for the E. coli lac operon
   5468..5484    +  protein_bind   lac operator: The lac repressor binds to the lac operator to inhibit transcription in E. coli. This inhibition can be relieved by adding lactose or isopropyl-β-D-thiogalactopyranoside (IPTG). lac repressor encoded by lacI
   5545..130     -  repeat_region  AAV2 ITR (fragment) (across the origin): inverted terminal repeat of adeno-associated virus serotype 2 inverted
