[The description below was written by a language model from this plasmid's Addgene catalogue record and pLannotate feature annotations shown in this document.]
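Description:
AAV.TBG.PI.Cre.rBG is an adeno-associated virus transfer (cis) plasmid on a pAAV backbone, built to deliver Cre recombinase to mammalian cells under a liver-directed promoter. The plasmid is 5,545 nt in the sequenced record and is propagated in E. coli through a high-copy ColE1/pUC-type origin with ampicillin selection from the AmpR (β-lactamase) gene and its own promoter. The backbone also carries an f1 phage origin and remnants of a lac cloning region (lacZα and lacI fragments, CAP binding site, lac promoter and operator), which are vestigial to the vector's function. The recombination-deficient growth strain listed is consistent with the usual need to keep the repeat-rich ITRs intact.

The payload sits between two AAV2 inverted terminal repeats, both annotated as fragments and one spanning the plasmid's numbering origin. The ITRs are the cis elements that allow the intervening DNA to be replicated and packaged into AAV capsids when rep, cap and helper functions are provided in trans. Within them, the human thyroxine-binding globulin (TBG) promoter drives transcription through a chimeric β-globin/immunoglobulin heavy chain intron (presumably the "PI" in the name), which generally improves expression. This is followed by the Cre coding sequence and the rabbit β-globin polyadenylation signal ("rBG"). A short T7 promoter lies just upstream of Cre. No tag or reporter is annotated.

The stated purpose is expression of Cre from the TBG promoter. Because Cre recombines loxP sites, such a vector is typically used to excise or invert floxed alleles in hepatocytes. The record indicates an origin in a vector core and availability as an AAV8 preparation.
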