Addgene plasmid #107787: AAV.TBG.PI.Cre.rBG
Purpose: AAV vector expressing Cre from TBG promoter
Depositing lab: James M. Wilson. Depositing organization: University of Pennsylvania.
Backbone
  Vector backbone: pAAV
  Vector type: Mammalian Expression, AAV
Growth in bacteria
  Bacterial resistance: Ampicillin, 100 μg/mL
  Growth temperature: 37°C
  Growth strain: NEB Stable
  Copy number: Unknown
Gene/Insert
  Gene/Insert name: Cre
  Promoter: TBG
  Cloning method: Unknown
  Sequencing primers: 5′ unknown
Terms and licenses: Academic/Nonprofit Terms; Industry Terms: Not Available to Industry
Depositor comments: AV-8-PV1091 From University of Pennsylvania Vector Core
How to cite: AAV.TBG.PI.Cre.rBG was a gift from James M. Wilson (Addgene plasmid # 107787 ; http://n2t.net/addgene:107787 ; RRID:Addgene_107787) For viral preps, please replace (Addgene plasmid # 107787) in the above sentence with: (Addgene viral prep # 107787-AAV8)
